>Addgene plasmid #19346 | pFA6a-natMX6-P41nmt1-3FLAG | depositor full sequence | sequence record 9001 | Author sequence
TCTATAGTGTCACCTAAATCGTATGTGTATGATACATAAGGTTATGTATTAATTGTAGCCGCGTTCTAAC
GACAATATGTCCATATGGTGCACTCTCAGTACAATCTGCTCTGATGCCGCATAGTTAAGCCAGCCCCGAC
ACCCGCCAACACCCGCTGACGCGCCCTGACGGGCTTGTCTGCTCCCGGCATCCGCTTACAGACAAGCTGT
GACCGTCTCCGGGAGCTGCATGTGTCAGAGGTTTTCACCGTCATCACCGAAACGCGCGAGACGAAAGGGC
CTCGTGATACGCCTATTTTTATAGGTTAATGTCATGATAATAATGGTTTCTTAGACGTCAGGTGGCACTT
TTCGGGGAAATGTGCGCGGAACCCCTATTTGTTTATTTTTCTAAATACATTCAAATATGTATCCGCTCAT
GAGACAATAACCCTGATAAATGCTTCAATAATATTGAAAAAGGAAGAGTATGAGTATTCAACATTTCCGT
GTCGCCCTTATTCCCTTTTTTGCGGCATTTTGCCTTCCTGTTTTTGCTCACCCAGAAACGCTGGTGAAAG
TAAAAGATGCTGAAGATCAGTTGGGTGCACGAGTGGGTTACATCGAACTGGATCTCAACAGCGGTAAGAT
CCTTGAGAGTTTTCGCCCCGAAGAACGTTTTCCAATGATGAGCACTTTTAAAGTTCTGCTATGTGGCGCG
GTATTATCCCGTATTGACGCCGGGCAAGAGCAACTCGGTCGCCGCATACACTATTCTCAGAATGACTTGG
TTGAGTACTCACCAGTCACAGAAAAGCATCTTACGGATGGCATGACAGTAAGAGAATTATGCAGTGCTGC
CATAACCATGAGTGATAACACTGCGGCCAACTTACTTCTGACAACGATCGGAGGACCGAAGGAGCTAACC
GCTTTTTTGCACAACATGGGGGATCATGTAACTCGCCTTGATCGTTGGGAACCGGAGCTGAATGAAGCCA
TACCAAACGACGAGCGTGACACCACGATGCCTGTAGCAATGGCAACAACGTTGCGCAAACTATTAACTGG
CGAACTACTTACTCTAGCTTCCCGGCAACAATTAATAGACTGGATGGAGGCGGATAAAGTTGCAGGACCA
CTTCTGCGCTCGGCCCTTCCGGCTGGCTGGTTTATTGCTGATAAATCTGGAGCCGGTGAGCGTGGGTCTC
GCGGTATCATTGCAGCACTGGGGCCAGATGGTAAGCCCTCCCGTATCGTAGTTATCTACACGACGGGGAG
TCAGGCAACTATGGATGAACGAAATAGACAGATCGCTGAGATAGGTGCCTCACTGATTAAGCATTGGTAA
CTGTCAGACCAAGTTTACTCATATATACTTTAGATTGATTTAAAACTTCATTTTTAATTTAAAAGGATCT
AGGTGAAGATCCTTTTTGATAATCTCATGACCAAAATCCCTTAACGTGAGTTTTCGTTCCACTGAGCGTC
AGACCCCGTAGAAAAGATCAAAGGATCTTCTTGAGATCCTTTTTTTCTGCGCGTAATCTGCTGCTTGCAA
ACAAAAAAACCACCGCTACCAGCGGTGGTTTGTTTGCCGGATCAAGAGCTACCAACTCTTTTTCCGAAGG
TAACTGGCTTCAGCAGAGCGCAGATACCAAATACTGTCCTTCTAGTGTAGCCGTAGTTAGGCCACCACTT
CAAGAACTCTGTAGCACCGCCTACATACCTCGCTCTGCTAATCCTGTTACCAGTGGCTGCTGCCAGTGGC
GATAAGTCGTGTCTTACCGGGTTGGACTCAAGACGATAGTTACCGGATAAGGCGCAGCGGTCGGGCTGAA
CGGGGGGTTCGTGCACACAGCCCAGCTTGGAGCGAACGACCTACACCGAACTGAGATACCTACAGCGTGA
GCATTGAGAAAGCGCCACGCTTCCCGAAGGGAGAAAGGCGGACAGGTATCCGGTAAGCGGCAGGGTCGGA
ACAGGAGAGCGCACGAGGGAGCTTCCAGGGGGAAACGCCTGGTATCTTTATAGTCCTGTCGGGTTTCGCC
ACCTCTGACTTGAGCGTCGATTTTTGTGATGCTCGTCAGGGGGGCGGAGCCTATGGAAAAACGCCAGCAA
CGCGGCCTTTTTACGGTTCCTGGCCTTTTGCTGGCCTTTTGCTCACATGTTCTTTCCTGCGTTATCCCCT
GATTCTGTGGATAACCGTATTACCGCCTTTGAGTGAGCTGATACCGCTCGCCGCAGCCGAACGACCGAGC
GCAGCGAGTCAGTGAGCGAGGAAGCGGAAGAGCGCCCAATACGCAAACCGCCTCTCCCCGCGCGTTGGCC
GATTCATTAATGCAGGTTAACCTGGCTTATCGAAATTAATACGACTCACTATAGGGAGACCGGCAGATCC
GCGGCCGCATAGGCCACTAGTGGATCTGATATCATCGATGAATTCGAGCTCGTTTAAACTGGATGGCGGC
GTTAGTATCGAATCGACAGCAGTATAGCGACCAGCATTCACATACGATTGACGCATGATATTACTTTCTG
CGCACTTAACTTCGCATCTGGGCAGATGATGTCGAGGCGAAAAAAAATATAAATCACGCTAACATTTGAT
TAAAATAGAACAACTACAATATAAAAAAACTATACAAATGACAAGTTCTTGAAAACAAGAATCTTTTTAT
TGTCAGTACTGATTAGGGGCAGGGCATGCTCATGTAGAGCGCCTGCCGCTCGCCGTCCGAGGCGGTGCCG
TCGTACAGGGCGGTGTCCAGGCCGCAGAGGGTGAACCCCATCCGCCGGTACGCGTGGATCGCCGGTGCGT
TGACGTTGGTGACCTCCAGCCAGAGGTGCCCGGCGCCCCGCTCGCCGGCGAACTCCGTCGCGAGCCCCAT
CAACGCGCGCCCGACCCCGTGCCCCCGGTGCTCCGGGGCGACCTCGATGTCCTCGACGGTCAGCCGGCGG
TTCCACGCCGAGTACGAGATGACCACGAAGCCCGCCAGGTCGCCGTCGTCCCCGTACGCGACGAACGTCC
GGGAGTCCGGGTCGCCGTCCTCCCCGTCGTCCGATTCGTCGTCCGATTCGTCGTCGGGGAACACCTTGGT
CAGGGGCGGGTCCACCGGCACCTCCCGCAGGGTGAAGCCGTCCCCGGTGGCGGTGACGCGGAAGACGGTG
TCGGTGGTGAAGGACCCATCCAGTGCCTCGATGGCCTCGGCGTCCCCCGGGACACTGGTGCGGTACCGGT
AAGCCGTGTCGTCAAGAGTGGTACCCATGGTTGTTTATGTTCGGATGTGATGTGAGAACTGTATCCTAGC
AAGATTTTAAAAGGAAGTATATGAAAGAAGAACCTCAGTGGCAAATCCTAACCTTTTATATTTCTCTACA
GGGGCGCGGCGTGGGGACAATTCAACGCGTCTGTGAGGGGAGCGTTTCCCTGCTCGCAGGTCTGCAGCGA
GGAGCCGTAATTTTTGCTTCGCGCCGTGCGGCCATCAAAATGTATGGATGCAAATGATTATACATGGGGA
TGTATGGGCTAAATGTACGGGCGACAGTCACATCATGCCCCTGAGCTGCGCACGTCAAGACTGTCAAGGA
GGGTATTCTGGGCCTCCATGTCGCTGGCCGGGTGACCCGGCGGGGACGAGGCAAGCTAAACAGATCTCGC
CATAAAAGACAGAATAAGTCATCAGCGGTTGTTTCATTTCCTATATTTTTTTTTTATTTTTTTATTTTTT
AATAAGGGAAAATTTAACGTCTAAGGATACAGAAGATTGTTAGCACATTAAAGTAATAAAGGCTTAAGTA
GTAAGTGCCTTAGCATGTTATTGTATTTCAAAGGACATAATCTAAAATAATAACAATATCATTTCTCACA
AGTTATTCAATTTTCTTTTTTTTTTCTAATAATATCAAGAATGTATTATTTGTTTGACATAAGTCAACTA
ATTTATTTAATATGCTGGATTAATCTTGCAGACATGTAAATTAACAAGTTTTAGTCAAATAACGTTGAAG
TTTCAATGAACTCAAATAATTTCTCTTTTTTTTTATATAACCATATATGTCTAATCTGATTTATATTTTC
CGCAGGATCAACTGAAGTTATGACATTTGGATTGGATCACTTATAACCTTGGTCGCCAAATAATACAAAA
ATCAGCGTTATAAAACAAAGAAGGTTTTTGTTAAGAAATTAATCCTCTTTCTTGATAAGAAAGTTGAACC
GAAATTGCAGATACTGATATATGAAAATAATACCCACAATTTTGGGAATAGCGCAAGCCTCAATTTAAAC
AATAGGTGAGGACACATGATAATGACCTCAATGATTGTTAGAAGAAAAGAGCCTCATTACAAAATCGAAA
AATGAATGGTTGGGTACAAGTTTCCAAAACATGGTAAAGTGGACTTTGCGTATGAGACGTAAATAGAAAA
AAACACTTGTTATATGTTTTCTAGAATTATTGTTGTCTCTTTATGGTTGGATGATGCAAAATAGTAATTT
CGGTTAGTTGCTGTAAAACACCACGAGACAAATAGATATGGATATTTATTAAATCAGGAAAAACGTAACT
CTCGGCTACTGGATGGTTCAGTCACCCAACGATTACTGGGGAGAGAAAACAGGGCAAAAGCAAAGCTTAA
AGGAATCCGATTGTCATTCGGCAATGTGCAGCGAAACTAAAAACCGGATAATGGACCTGTTAATCGAAAC
ATTGAAGATAAAGGAAGAGGAATCCTGGCATATCATCAATTGAATAAGTTGAATTAATTATTTCAATCTC
ATTCTCACTTTCTGACTTATAGTCGCTTTGTTAAATCATGTCTTTAATTAATATGGACTACAAGGACGAC
GATGACAAGGATTACAAAGATGACGACGATAAGGACTATAAGGACGATGATGATAAATAGGGCGCGCCAC
TTCTAAATAAGCGAATTTCTTATGATTTATGATTTTTATTATTAAATAAGTTATAAAAAAAATAAGTGTA
TACAAATTTTAAAGTGACTCTTAGGTTTTAAAACGAAAATTCTTATTCTTGAGTAACTCTTTCCTGTAGG
TCAGGTTGCTTTCTCAGGTATAGTATGAGGTCGCTCTTATTGACCACACCTCTACCGGCAGATCCGCTAG
GGATAACAGGGTAATATAGATCCGTCGACCTGCAGCGTACGAAGCTTCAGCTGGCGGCCGCGT
Features (pLannotate 1.2.2; 13 found; start..end, strand, type, name):
      1..19      -  promoter       SP6 promoter: promoter for bacteriophage SP6 RNA polymerase
     82..133     -  misc_feature   bom (fragment): basis of mobility region from pBR322
    235..270     -  CDS            rop (fragment): Rop protein, which maintains plasmids at low copy number; rop
    365..469     +  promoter       AmpR promoter: bla
    470..1330    +  CDS            AmpR: β-lactamase; bla; confers resistance to ampicillin, carbenicillin, and related antibiotics
   1501..2089    +  rep_origin     ori: high-copy-number ColE1/pMB1/pBR322/pUC origin of replication
   2272..2325    +  CDS            lacI (fragment): lac repressor; lacI; The lac repressor binds to the lac operator to inhibit transcription in E. coli. This inhibition can be relieved by adding lactose or isopropyl-β-D-thiogalactopyranoside (IPTG).
   2347..2365    +  promoter       T7 promoter: promoter for bacteriophage T7 RNA polymerase
   2470..3592    -  gene           natMX6: yeast selectable marker conferring nourseothricin resistance
   3637..4798    +  promoter       nmt1 promoter: wild-type nmt1 promoter from Schizosaccharomyces pombe, conferring strong thiamine-repressible expression
   4819..4839    +  CDS            FLAG (fragment): FLAG® epitope tag, followed by an enterokinase cleavage site
   4840..4883    +  CDS            3xFLAG (fragment): three tandem FLAG® epitope tags
   4911..5098    +  terminator     ADH1 terminator: S. cerevisiae ADH1; transcription terminator for the S. cerevisiae alcohol dehydrogenase 1 (ADH1) gene
