[The description below was written by a language model from this plasmid's Addgene catalogue record and pLannotate feature annotations shown in this document.]
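Description:
pFA6a-natMX6-P41nmt1-3FLAG is a member of the pFA6a family of PCR-template plasmids for genomic modification of the fission yeast Schizosaccharomyces pombe, part of a vector system built for chromosomal FLAG epitope tagging. It was made from pFA6a-kanMX6-P41nmt1-3FLAG by replacing the kanMX6 marker with natMX6 as a BglII–PmeI fragment. In E. coli it is maintained by a high-copy ColE1/pUC-type origin and selected with ampicillin through the bla gene. The backbone also carries flanking SP6 and T7 promoters and small remnants of bom, rop and lacI. No yeast replication origin is annotated, which fits a module meant to be integrated into the genome rather than maintained episomally.

The functional module consists of the natMX6 cassette, which carries the Streptomyces noursei nourseothricin resistance gene, lying in the opposite orientation to an nmt1 promoter. This promoter is followed by a 3xFLAG coding segment and the S. cerevisiae ADH1 terminator. The automated annotation labels the promoter as wild-type nmt1, but the construct name indicates the P41nmt1 variant, generally known as an attenuated, medium-strength version of this thiamine-repressible promoter. The record does not otherwise resolve this difference.

The marker–promoter–tag arrangement suits amplification with primers carrying homology to a target locus, placing the cassette upstream of a gene's coding sequence. The gene then comes under thiamine-regulated control and its product gains an N-terminal triple FLAG tag for detection or immunoprecipitation, with integrants selected on nourseothricin. The depositor notes a few point mutations in the resistance genes, inherited from the source plasmids, that do not affect drug resistance or plasmid function.
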