Addgene plasmid #19346: pFA6a-natMX6-P41nmt1-3FLAG
Depositing lab: Eishi Noguchi. Depositing organization: Drexel University. Publication: A vector system for genomic FLAG epitope-tagging in Schizosaccharomyces pombe. Noguchi C, Garabedian MV, Malik M, Noguchi E. Biotechnol J. 2008 Oct;3(9-10):1280-5. doi: 10.1002/biot.200800140. PubMed 18729046.
Backbone
  Vector backbone: pFA6a-kanMX6-P41nmt1-3FLAG
  Backbone size w/o insert (bp): 4000
  Vector type: Yeast Expression
  Selectable markers: nourseothricin
Growth in bacteria
  Bacterial resistance: Ampicillin, 100 μg/mL
  Growth temperature: 37°C
  Growth strain: DH5alpha
  Copy number: Unknown
Gene/Insert
  Gene/Insert name: natMX6
  Species: Streptomyces noursei
  Insert size (bp): 1200
  Cloning method: Restriction Enzyme; 5′ cloning site BglII (unknown if destroyed); 3′ cloning site PmeI (unknown if destroyed)
  Sequencing primers: 5′ n/a
Terms and licenses: Academic/Nonprofit Terms; Industry Terms: Not Available to Industry
Depositor comments: There are a few point mutations in drug resistant genes. These mutations are derived from the original drug resistant plasmids we have obtained. However these mutations do not alter drug resistant property of the genes or the functions of our plasmids.
How to cite: pFA6a-natMX6-P41nmt1-3FLAG was a gift from Eishi Noguchi (Addgene plasmid # 19346 ; http://n2t.net/addgene:19346 ; RRID:Addgene_19346)
