>Addgene plasmid #19346 | pFA6a-natMX6-P41nmt1-3FLAG | addgene partial sequence | sequence record 25107 | T7 5'-TAATACGACTCACTATAGGG-3'
CGCGGCGCATGGCCACTAGTGGATCTGATATCATCGATGAATTCGAGCTCGTTTAAACACTGGATGGCGG
CGTTAGTATCGAATCGACAGCAGTATAGCGACCAGCATTCACATACGATTGACGCATGATATTACTTTCT
GCGCACTTAACTTCGCATCTGGGCAGATGATGTCGAGGCGAAAAAAAATATAAATCACGCTAACATTTGA
TTAAAATAGAACAACTACAATATAAAAAAACTATACAAATGACAAGTTCTTGAAAACAAGAATCTTTTTA
TTGTCAGTACTGATTAGGGGCAGGGCATGCTCATGTAGAGCGCCTGCTCGCCGTCCGAGGCGGTGCCGTC
GTACAGGGCGGTGTCCAGGCCGCAGAGGGTGAACCCCATCCGCCGGTACGCGTGGATCGCCGGTGCGTTG
ACGTTGGTGACCTCCAGCCAGAGGTGCCCGGCGCCCCGCTCGCGGGCGAACTCCGTCGCGAGCCCCATCA
ACGCGCGCCCGACCCCGTGCCCCCGGTGCTCCGGGGCGACCTCGATGTCCTCGACGGTCAGCCGGCGGTT
CCAGCCGGAGTACGAGACGACCACGAAGCCCGCCAGGTCGCCGTCGTCCCCGTACGCGACGAACGTCCGG
GAGTCCGGGTCGCCGTCCTCCCCGTCGTCCGATTCGTCGTCCGATTCGTCGTCGGGGAACACCTTGGTCA
GGGGCGGGTCCACCGGCACCTCCCGCAGGGGGAAAGCCNTCCCCCGGNNGGCGGTGACCCGAAAAAACGG
TTNCNGTGGGTGAAGANCNCATCCAGTGCCTCGATGGCCTCGGCGTCCCCCGGGAAACTGN
